>Addgene plasmid #147057 | pAc5.1B-EGFP-DmGW182_1-603_N | depositor full sequence | sequence record 289504 | Full Sequence
CTTCAAGGAATTAATTCTATATTCTAAAAACACAAATGATACTTCTAAAAAAAATCATGAATGGCATCAA
CTCTGAATCAAATCTTTGCAGATGCACCTACTTCTCATTTCCACTGTCACATCATTTTTCCAGATCTCGC
TGCCTGTTATGTGGCCCACAAACCAAGACACGTTTTATGGCCATTAAAGCTGGCTGATCGTCGCCAAACA
CCAAATACATATCAATATGTACATTCGAGAAAGAAGCGATCAAAGAAGCGTCTTCGGGCGAGTAGGAGAA
TGCGGAGGAGAAGGAGAACGAGCTGATCTAGTATCTCTCCACAATCCAATGCCAACTGACCAACTGGCCA
TATTCGGAGCAATTTGAAGCCAATTTCCATCGCCTGGCGATCGCTCCATTCTTGGCTATATGTTTTTCAC
CGTTCCCGGGGCCATTTTCAAAGACTCGTCGGTAAGATAAGATTGTGTCACTCGCTGTCTCTCTTCATTT
GTCGAAGAATGCTGAGGAATTTCGCGATGACGTCGGCGAGTATTTTGAAGAATGAGAATAATTTGTATTT
ATACGAAAATCAGTTAGTGGAATTTTCTACAAAAACATGTTATCTATAGATAATTTTGTTGCAAAATATG
TTGACTATGACAAAGATTGTATGTATATACCTTTAATGTATTCTCATTTTCTTATGTATTTATAATGGCA
ATGATGATACTGATGATATTTTAAGATGATGCCAGACCACAGGCTGATTTCTGCGTCTTTTGCCGAACGC
AGTGCATGTGCGGTTGTTGTTTTTTGGAATAGTTTCAATTTTCGGACTGTCCGCTTTGATTTCAGTTTCT
TGGCTTATTCAAAAAGCAAAGTAAAGCCAAAAAAGCGAGATGGCAATACCAAATGCGGCAAAACGGTAGT
GGAAGGAAAGGGGTGCGGGGCAGCGGAAGGAAGGGTGGGGCGGGGCGTGGCGGGGTCTGTGGCTGGGCGC
GACGTCACCGACGTTGGAGCCACTCCTTTGACCATGTGTGCGTGTGTGTATTATTCGTGTCTCGCCACTC
GCCGGTTGTTTTTTTCTTTTTATCTCGCTCTCTCTAGCGCCATCTCGTACGCATGCTCAACGCACCGCAT
GTTGCCGTGTCCTTTATGCGTCATTTTGGCTCGAAATAGGCAATTATTTAAACAAAGATTAGTCAACGAA
AACGCTAAAATAAATAAGTCTACAATATGGTTACTTATTGCCATGTGTGTGCAGCCAACGATAGCAACAA
AAGCAACAACACAGTGGCTTTCCCTCTTTCACTTTTTGTTTGCAAGCGCGTGCGAGCAAGACGGCACGAC
CGGCAAACGCAATTACGCTGACAAAGAGCAGACGAAGTTTTGGCCGAAAAACATCAAGGCGCCTGATACG
AATGCATTTGCAATAACAATTGCGATATTTAATATTGTTTATGAAGCTGTTTGACTTCAAAACACACAAA
AAAAAAAATAAAACAAATTATTTGAAAGAGAATTAGGAATCGGACAGCTTATCGTTACGGGCTAACAGCA
CACCGAGACGAAATAGCTTACCTGACGTCACAGCCTCTGGAAGAACTGCCGCCAAGCAGAGAGAGAGAGA
AAAAGAGGGAGAGCAGCTTAGACCGCATGTGCTTGTGTGTGAGGCGTCTCTCTCTTCGTCTCCTGTTTGC
GCAAACGCATAGACTGCACTGAGAAAATCGATTACCTATTTTTTATGAATGAATATTTGCACTATTACTA
TTCAAAACTATTAAGATAGCAATCACATTCAATAGCCAAATACTATACCACCTGAGCGATGCAACGAAAT
GATCAATTTGAGCAAAAATGCTGCATATTTAGGACGGCATCATTATAGAAATGCTTCTTGCTGTGTACTT
TTCTCTCGTCTGGCAGCTGTTTCGCCGTTATTGTTAAAACCGGCTTAAGTTAGGTGTGTTTTCTACGACT
AGTGATGCCCCTACTAGAAGATGTGTGTTGCACAAATGTCCCTGAATAACCAATTTGAAGTGCAGATAGC
AGTAAACGTAAGCTAATATGAATATTATTTAACTGTAATGTTTTAATATCGCTGGACATTACTAATAAAC
CCACTATAAACACATGTACATATGTATGTTTTGGCATACAATGAGTAGTTGGGGAAAAAATGTGTAAAAG
CACCGTGACCATCACAGCATAAAGATAACCAGCTGAAGTATCGAATATGAGTAACCCCCAAATTGAATCA
CATGCCGCAACTGATAGGACCCATGGAAGTACACTCTTCATGGCGATATACAAGACACACACAAGCACGA
ACACCCAGTTGCGGAGGAAATTCTCCGTAAATGAAAACCCAATCGGCGAACAATTCATACCCATATATGG
TAAAAGTTTTGAACGCGACTTGAGAGCGGAGAGCATTGCGGCTGATAAGGTTTTAGCGCTAAGCGGGCTT
TATAAAACGGGCTGCGGGACCAGTTTTCATATCACTACCGTTTGAGTTCTTGTGCTGTGTGGATACTCCT
CCCGACACAAAGCCGCTCCATCAGCCAGCAGTCGTCTAATCCAGAGACCCCGGATCGGGGTACCAACATG
GTGAGCAAGGGCGAGGAGCTGTTCACCGGGGTGGTGCCCATCCTGGTCGAGCTGGACGGCGACGTAAACG
GCCACAAGTTCAGCGTGTCCGGCGAGGGCGAGGGCGATGCCACCTACGGCAAGCTGACCCTGAAGTTCAT
CTGCACCACCGGCAAGCTGCCCGTGCCCTGGCCCACCCTCGTGACCACCCTGACCTACGGCGTGCAGTGC
TTCAGCCGCTACCCCGACCACATGAAGCAGCACGACTTCTTCAAGTCCGCCATGCCCGAAGGCTACGTCC
AGGAGCGCACCATCTTCTTCAAGGACGACGGCAACTACAAGACCCGCGCCGAGGTGAAGTTCGAGGGCGA
CACCCTGGTGAACCGCATCGAGCTGAAGGGCATCGACTTCAAGGAGGACGGCAACATCCTGGGGCACAAG
CTGGAGTACAACTACAACAGCCACAACGTCTATATCATGGCCGACAAGCAGAAGAACGGCATCAAGGTGA
ACTTCAAGATCCGCCACAACATCGAGGACGGCAGCGTGCAGCTCGCCGACCACTACCAGCAGAACACCCC
CATCGGCGACGGCCCCGTGCTGCTGCCCGACAACCACTACCTGAGCACCCAGTCCGCCCTGAGCAAAGAC
CCCAACGAGAAGCGCGATCACATGGTCCTGCTGGAGTTCGTGACCGCCGCCGGGATCACTCTCGGCATGG
ACGAGCTGTACAAGCCAAGCTTGAATTCTGCAGATATCCAGCACAGTGGCGGCCGCATGCGTGAAGCCCT
TTTTTCCCAAGATGGCTGGGGCTGTCAGCATGTTAACCAGGATACTAATTGGGAAGTTCCCAGTTCGCCA
GAACCAGCCAATAAGGATGCACCCGGTCCACCAATGTGGAAGCCAAGCATTAACAATGGTACTGATCTTT
GGGAGTCCAATTTGAGAAACGGAGGTCAGCCGGCCGCACAGCAAGTTCCAAAGCCGTCGTGGGGTCATAC
ACCATCCTCTAACTTAGGTGGAACATGGGGTGAGGACGACGATGGCGCCGATAGTAGTAGTGTGTGGACT
GGAGGAGCTGTTAGCAACGCGGGATCCGGAGCTGCAGTGGGAGTAAACCAAGCCGGAGTTAATGTCGGTC
CAGGCGGTGTTGTTTCGTCTGGCGGACCTCAGTGGGGACAAGGTGTCGTTGGCGTCGGACTTGGATCAAC
TGGAGGTAACGGGTCAAGCAATATAACTGGATCGTCTGGAGTCGCAACAGGTAGTAGCGGAAACTCCAGC
AACGCTGGTAACGGTTGGGGAGACCCTCGTGAAATACGCCCTTTGGGAGTTGGTGGCTCCATGGATATTC
GAAATGTTGAACATCGCGGCGGTAACGGTTCTGGAGCAACTTCGAGCGATCCACGAGACATTCGCATGAT
CGATCCGCGTGACCCTATTCGAGGAGATCCCCGTGGAATATCTGGTCGTCTTAATGGGACCTCTGAAATG
TGGGGTCATCATCCACAAATGTCCCATAACCAGTTGCAAGGTATCAACAAAATGGTTGGTCAAAGTGTAG
CAACTGCCAGCACCAGTGTCGGAACATCTGGCTCGGGCATCGGTCCTGGAGGTCCCGGTCCTAGTACAGT
ATCAGGCAATATCCCAACACAGTGGGGGCCTGCTCAACCGGTAAGCGTTGGTGTAAGTGGTCCCAAAGAC
ATGTCAAAACAGATAAGTGGATGGGAGGAACCATCACCACCGCCTCAGCGTCGCAGTATTCCTAACTACG
ATGATGGTACATCGTTGTGGGGTCAGCAAACTCGTGTTCCCGCTGCAAGCGGTCACTGGAAAGACATGAC
TGATTCGATAGGTCGTAGTAGTCATCTCATGCGTGGCCAAAGCCAAACGGGAGGTATAGGAATAGCCGGC
GTTGGAAATAGCAATGTTCCAGTGGGAGCCAATCCAAGTAATCCTATAAGCAGTGTAGTTGGACCTCAAG
CCCGGATTCCATCTGTGGGCGGCGTACAACACAAACCAGACGGCGGCGCTATGTGGGTGCATTCCGGCAA
TGTAGGTGGCAGAAATAATGTTGCTGCTGTTACTACTTGGGGAGATGACACTCATAGCGTTAATGTCGGC
GCTCCCAGCAGTGGCAGTGTATCCAGCAACAATTGGGTTGATGACAAGTCCAACTCAACCTTGGCACAAA
ACTCTTGGAGCGACCCGGCCCCTGTTGGAGTTAGTTGGGGCAATAAGCAAAGCAAACCGCCAAGCAATAG
TGCTTCATCAGGTTGGAGCACTGCTGCGGGCGTGGTGGATGGGGTTGATCTAGGATCTGAGTGGAACACG
CACGGGGGGATTATTGGAAAATCTCAGCAACAACAAAAACTAGCGGGACTTAACGTGGGAATGGTGAACG
TAATTAACGCGGAGATCATTAAGCAAAGCAAGCAATACAGGATCCTTGTCGAGAACGGCTTTAAAAAGGA
AGATGTAGAGCGGGCATTAGTGATTGCTAATATGAACATCGAAGAGGCAGCCGATATGCTCCGTGCCAAC
TCATCCCTATCAATGGATGGTTGGCGTCGACATGATGAGTCCCTTTAATCTAGAGGGCCCGCGGTTCGAA
GGTAAGCCTATCCCTAACCCTCTCCTCGGTCTCGATTCTACGCGTACCGGTCATCATCACCATCACCATT
GAGTTTAAACCCGCTGATCAGCCTCGACTGTGCCTTCTAAGGCCTGAGCTCGCTGATCAGCCTCGATCGA
GGATCCAGACATGATAAGATACATTGATGAGTTTGGACAAACCACAACTAGAATGCAGTGAAAAAAATGC
TTTATTTGTGAAATTTGTGATGCTATTGCTTTATTTGTAACCATTATAAGCTGCAATAAACAAGTTAACA
ACAACAATTGCATTCATTTTATGTTTCAGGTTCAGGGGGAGGTGTGGGAGGTTTTTTAAAGCAAGTAAAA
CCTCTACAAATGTGGTATGGCTGATTATGATCAGTCGACCGATGCCCTTGAGAGCCTTCAACCCAGTCAG
CTCCTTCCGGTGGGCGCGGGGCATGACTATCGTCGCCGCACTTATGACTGTCTTCTTTATCATGCAACTC
GTAGGACAGGTGCCGGCAGCGCTCTGGGTCATTTTCGGCGAGGACCGCTTTCGCTGGAGCGCGACGATGA
TCGGCCTGTCGCTTGCGGTATTCGGAATCTTGCACGCCCTCGCTCAAGCCTTCGTCACTGGTCCCGCCAC
CAAACGTTTCGGCGAGAAGCAGGCCATTATCGCCGGCATGGCGGCCGACGCGCTGGGCTACGTCTTGCTG
GCGTTCGCGACGCGAGGCTGGATGGCCTTCCCCATTATGATTCTTCTCGCTTCCGGCGGCATCGGGATGC
CCGCGTTGCAGGCCATGCTGTCCAGGCAGGTAGATGACGACCATCAGGGACAGCTTCAAGGATCGCTCGC
GGCTCTTACCAGCCAGCAAAAGGCCAGGAACCGTAAAAAGGCCGCGTTGCTGGCGTTTTTCCATAGGCTC
CGCCCCCCTGACGAGCATCACAAAAATCGACGCTCAAGTCAGAGGTGGCGAAACCCGACAGGACTATAAA
GATACCAGGCGTTTCCCCCTGGAAGCTCCCTCGTGCGCTCTCCTGTTCCGACCCTGCCGCTTACCGGATA
CCTGTCCGCCTTTCTCCCTTCGGGAAGCGTGGCGCTTTCTCAATGCTCACGCTGTAGGTATCTCAGTTCG
GTGTAGGTCGTTCGCTCCAAGCTGGGCTGTGTGCACGAACCCCCCGTTCAGCCCGACCGCTGCGCCTTAT
CCGGTAACTATCGTCTTGAGTCCAACCCGGTAAGACACGACTTATCGCCACTGGCAGCAGCCACTGGTAA
CAGGATTAGCAGAGCGAGGTATGTAGGCGGTGCTACAGAGTTCTTGAAGTGGTGGCCTAACTACGGCTAC
ACTAGAAGGACAGTATTTGGTATCTGCGCTCTGCTGAAGCCAGTTACCTTCGGAAAAAGAGTTGGTAGCT
CTTGATCCGGCAAACAAACCACCGCTGGTAGCGGTGGTTTTTTTGTTTGCAAGCAGCAGATTACGCGCAG
AAAAAAAGGATCTCAAGAAGATCCTTTGATCTTTTCTACGGGGTCTGACGCTCAGTGGAACGAAAACTCA
CGTTAAGGGATTTTGGTCATGAGATTATCAAAAAGGATCTTCACCTAGATCCTTTTAAATTAAAAATGAA
GTTTTAAATCAATCTAAAGTATATATGAGTAAACTTGGTCTGACAGTTACCAATGCTTAATCAGTGAGGC
ACCTATCTCAGCGATCTGTCTATTTCGTTCATCCATAGTTGCCTGACTCCCCGTCGTGTAGATAACTACG
ATACGGGAGGGCTTACCATCTGGCCCCAGTGCTGCAATGATACCGCGAGACCCACGCTCACCGGCTCCAG
ATTTATCAGCAATAAACCAGCCAGCCGGAAGGGCCGAGCGCAGAAGTGGTCCTGCAACTTTATCCGCCTC
CATCCAGTCTATTAATTGTTGCCGGGAAGCTAGAGTAAGTAGTTCGCCAGTTAATAGTTTGCGCAACGTT
GTTGCCATTGCTGCAGGCATCGTGGTGTCACGCTCGTCGTTTGGTATGGCTTCATTCAGCTCCGGTTCCC
AACGATCAAGGCGAGTTACATGATCCCCCATGTTGTGCAAAAAAGCGGTTAGCTCCTTCGGTCCTCCGAT
CGTTGTCAGAAGTAAGTTGGCCGCAGTGTTATCACTCATGGTTATGGCAGCACTGCATAATTCTCTTACT
GTCATGCCATCCGTAAGATGCTTTTCTGTGACTGGTGAGTACTCAACCAAGTCATTCTGAGAATAGTGTA
TGCGGCGACCGAGTTGCTCTTGCCCGGCGTCAACACGGGATAATACCGCGCCACATAGCAGAACTTTAAA
AGTGCTCATCATTGGAAAACGTTCTTCGGGGCGAAAACTCTCAAGGATCTTACCGCTGTTGAGATCCAGT
TCGATGTAACCCACTCGTGCACCCAACTGATCTTCAGCATCTTTTACTTTCACCAGCGTTTCTGGGTGAG
CAAAAACAGGAAGGCAAAATGCCGCAAAAAAGGGAATAAGGGCGACACGGAAATGTTGAATACTCATACT
CTTCCTTTTTCAATATTATTGAAGCATTTATCAGGGTTATTGTCTCATGAGCGGATACATATTTGAATGT
ATTTAGAAAAATAAACAAATAGGGGTTCCGCGCACATTTCCCCGAAAAGTGCCACCTGACGTCTAAGAAA
CCATTATTATCATGACATTAACCTATAAAAATAGGCGTATCACGAGGCCCTTTCGT
Features (pLannotate 1.2.2; 10 found; start..end, strand, type, name):
     56..2568    +  promoter       Ac5 promoter: Drosophila melanogaster actin 5C promoter
   2588..3304    +  CDS            EGFP: EGFP is a basic (constitutively fluorescent) green fluorescent protein published in 1996, derived from Aequorea victoria. It is reported to be a rapidly-maturing weak dimer with moderate acid sensitivity.
   3347..5155    +  CDS            gw (fragment): GAWKY_DROME - Also known as GW182 From Drosophila melanogaster (Fruit fly).
   5181..5222    +  CDS            V5 tag: epitope tag from simian virus 5
   5322..5456    -  polyA_signal   SV40 poly(A) signal: SV40 polyadenylation signal
   5479..5563    -  CDS            large T antigen (fragment): large T antigen from SV40 (simian virus 40)
   5564..6034    +  CDS            TcR (fragment): tetracycline efflux protein; tet; confers resistance to tetracycline
   6078..6666    -  rep_origin     ori: high-copy-number ColE1/pMB1/pBR322/pUC origin of replication
   6837..7697    -  CDS            AmpR: β-lactamase; bla; confers resistance to ampicillin, carbenicillin, and related antibiotics
   7698..7802    -  promoter       AmpR promoter: bla
