[The description below was written by a language model from this plasmid's Addgene catalogue record and pLannotate feature annotations shown in this document.]
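Description:
pAc5.1B-EGFP-DmGW182_1-603_N is an insect-cell expression plasmid of about 7.9 kb that produces an N-terminally EGFP-tagged fragment of the Drosophila melanogaster GW182 protein (gene gw, also called Gawky). The catalogue lists the backbone as unknown, but the name and the annotated parts are consistent with a pAc5.1-type vector. Expression is driven by the strong constitutive Drosophila actin 5C (Ac5) promoter and terminated by an SV40 polyadenylation signal. For propagation in E. coli the plasmid carries a ColE1/pUC-type origin and a β-lactamase gene with its own promoter for ampicillin selection. The record describes it as low copy, although the origin is annotated as a high-copy type. Short fragments of the SV40 large T antigen and of a tetracycline resistance gene are also detected; these appear to be non-functional backbone remnants. No selectable marker for insect cells is annotated, so the plasmid is suited to transient transfection.

The payload is an EGFP coding sequence followed by a gw fragment of roughly 1.8 kb, corresponding to residues 1–603, the N-terminal part of the protein, based on the variant A transcript according to the depositor. A V5 epitope tag lies downstream of the insert, but the record does not say whether it is in frame or cut off by a stop codon. The associated study examined how GW182 interactions with PABP and deadenylases contribute to translational repression and degradation of miRNA targets. A truncated, fluorescently tagged construct like this would fit expression in Drosophila cultured cells for localization, interaction or domain-mapping experiments. The depositor sequence may be theoretical rather than fully verified.
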