Addgene plasmid #147057: pAc5.1B-EGFP-DmGW182_1-603_N
Purpose: Insect Expression of DmGW182_1-603
Depositing lab: Elisa Izaurralde. Depositing organization: Max Planck Institute for Developmental Biology. Publication: The interactions of GW182 proteins with PABP and deadenylases are required for both translational repression and degradation of miRNA targets. Huntzinger E, Kuzuoglu-Ozturk D, Braun JE, Eulalio A, Wohlbold L, Izaurralde E. Nucleic Acids Res. 2013 Jan;41(2):978-94. doi: 10.1093/nar/gks1078. Epub 2012 Nov 21. PubMed 23172285.
Backbone
  Vector backbone: Unknown
  Vector type: Insect Expression
Growth in bacteria
  Bacterial resistance: Ampicillin, 100 μg/mL
  Growth temperature: 37°C
  Growth strain: DH5alpha
  Copy number: Low Copy
Gene/Insert
  Gene/Insert name: DmGW182_1-603
  Species: D. melanogaster (fly)
  Entrez Gene: gw (a.k.a. Dmel_CG31992, CG11484, CG31992, CG9905, Dmel\CG31992, GQ182, GW, GW182, Gw, Gw182, anon-EST:Posey205, dGW182, gw182)
  Cloning method: Unknown
Terms and licenses: Academic/Nonprofit Terms; Industry Terms: Not Available to Industry
Depositor comments: sequence given by NM_166780 varA. Plasmids from this collection were made available to the research community and donated after the lab closed. Please note that the sequence provided by the depositing laboratory may be theoretical/predicted or based on Sanger sequencing results. There may be discrepancies between sequencing results obtained by Addgene and the depositor sequence. If an Addgene verified sequence is not available, please contact before placing your order to request that our lab fully sequence the plasmid.
How to cite: pAc5.1B-EGFP-DmGW182_1-603_N was a gift from Elisa Izaurralde (Addgene plasmid # 147057 ; http://n2t.net/addgene:147057 ; RRID:Addgene_147057)
